Addgene plasmid #69962: 5C0M
Purpose: Bacterial expression for structure determination; may not be full ORF
Depositing lab: Cheryl Arrowsmith. Depositing organization: University of Toronto.
Backbone
  Vector backbone: pET28-MHL
  Backbone manufacturer: SGC (Addgene plasmid #26096)
  Vector type: Bacterial Expression
Growth in bacteria
  Bacterial resistance: Kanamycin, 50 μg/mL
  Growth temperature: 37°C
  Growth strain: DH5alpha
  Copy number: Low Copy
Gene/Insert
  Gene/Insert name: SGF29:JMC01N-E01:C207060 (alt names: SGF29_6; gi|19923934; PDB ID: 5C0M, 3ME9, 3MET, 3MEV)
  Species: H. sapiens (human)
  Entrez Gene: SGF29 (a.k.a. CCDC101, STAF36, TDRD29)
  Promoter: T7-lacO
  Tag / fusion protein: His (N terminal on backbone); TEV cleavage site (N terminal on backbone)
  Cloning method: Unknown
  Sequencing primers: 5′ T7; 3′ T7-term
Terms and licenses: Academic/Nonprofit Terms; Industry Terms: Not Available to Industry
How to cite: 5C0M was a gift from Cheryl Arrowsmith (Addgene plasmid # 69962 ; http://n2t.net/addgene:69962 ; RRID:Addgene_69962)
