[The description below was written by a language model from this plasmid's Addgene catalogue record.]
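Description:
5C0M is a bacterial expression plasmid built on the pET28-MHL backbone, a structural-genomics derivative of the pET28 series. It carries a human SGF29 insert (also known as CCDC101, STAF36 or TDRD29). It is maintained in E. coli under kanamycin selection and is recorded as low copy. The catalogue lists a standard cloning strain for propagation. The origin of replication is not stated, and no feature table accompanies the entry, so element positions and the overall size cannot be given.

Expression is driven by a T7-lacO promoter, in which a lac operator sits next to the T7 promoter. Transcription therefore depends on T7 RNA polymerase supplied by a suitable expression host and stays repressed until induction. The backbone adds an N-terminal His tag followed by a TEV protease cleavage site. This allows the protein to be purified by immobilised metal affinity chromatography and the tag to be removed afterwards. The listed sequencing primers, T7 and T7-term, are consistent with the insert lying between the T7 promoter and terminator.

The stated purpose is protein production for structure determination, and the record cautions that the insert may not be the full open reading frame. The construct name and alternative names link it to several deposited crystal structure entries for SGF29, which suggests a defined fragment chosen for crystallisation. However, the exact residue boundaries are not recorded, and the cloning method is listed as unknown. Distribution is limited to academic and nonprofit users.
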