>Addgene plasmid #69962 | 5C0M | depositor partial sequence | sequence record 124286 | Insert
CGCAGAGGGGTGCTGATGACCCTGCTGCAGCAGTCGGCCATGACCCTGCCCCTGTGGATCGGGAAGCCTG
GTGACAAGCCCCCACCCCTCTGTGGGGCCATCCCTGCCTCAGGAGACTACGTGGCCAGACCTGGAGACAA
GGTGGCTGCCCGGGTGAAGGCCGTGGATGGGGACGAGCAGTGGATCCTGGCCGAGGTGGTCAGTTACAGC
CATGCCACCAACAAGTATGAGGTAGATGACATCGATGAAGAAGGCAAAGAGAGACACACCCTGAGCCGGC
GCCGTGTCATCCCGCTGCCCCAGTGGAAGGCCAACCCGGAGACGGACCCTGAGGCCTTGTTCCAGAAGGA
GCAGCTCGTGCTGGCCCTGTATCCCCAGACTACCTGCTTCTACCGCGCCCTGATCCATGCGCCCCCACAG
CGGCCCCAGGATGACTACTCGGTCCTGTTTGAAGACACCTCCTATGCAGATGGCTATTCCCCTCCCCTCA
ATGTGGCTCAGAGATACGTGGTGGCTTGTAAGGAACCCAAGAAAAAG
