>Addgene plasmid #69962 | 5C0M | addgene partial sequence | sequence record 126291 | T7 5'-TAATACGACTCACTATAGGG-3'
TTCCCCTCTAGAAATAATTTTGTTTAACTTTAAGAAGGAGATATACCATGCATCATCATCATCATCACAG
CAGCGGCAGAGAAAACTTGTATTTCCAGGGCCGCAGAGGGGTGCTGATGACCCTGCTGCAGCAGTCGGCC
ATGACCCTGCCCCTGTGGATCGGGAAGCCTGGTGACAAGCCCCCACCCCTCTGTGGGGCCATCCCTGCCT
CAGGAGACTACGTGGCCAGACCTGGAGACAAGGTGGCTGCCCGGGTGAAGGCCGTGGATGGGGACGAGCA
GTGGATCCTGGCCGAGGTGGTCAGTTACAGCCATGCCACCAACAAGTATGAGGTAGATGACATCGATGAA
GAAGGCAAAGAGAGACACACCCTGAGCCGGCGCCGTGTCATCCCGCTGCCCCAGTGGAAGGCCAACCCGG
AGACGGACCCTGAGGCCTTGTTCCAGAAGGAGCAGCTCGTGCTGGCCCTGTATCCCCAGACTACCTGCTT
CTACCGCGCCCTGATCCATGCGCCCCCACAGCGGCCCCAGGATGACTACTCGGTCCTGTTTGAAGACACC
TCCTATGCAGATGGCTATTCCCCTCCCCTCAATGTGGCTCAGAGATACGTGGTGGCTTGTAAGGAACCCA
AGAAAAAGTGATGACGAAGCTTGCGGCCGCACTCGAGCACCACCACCACCACCACTGAGATCCGGCTGCT
AACAAAGCCCGAAAGGAAGCTGAGTTGGCTGCTGCCACCGCTGAGCAATAACTAGCATAACCCCTTGGGG
CCTCTAAACGGGTCTTGAGGGGTTTTTTGCTGAAAGGAGGAACTATATCCGGATTGGCGAATGGG
[124 nt withheld, positions 836-959]
C
[77 nt withheld, positions 961-1037]
