>Addgene plasmid #69962 | 5C0M | addgene partial sequence | sequence record 126292 | T7term 5'-GCTAGTTATTGCTCAGCGG-3'
CTTCCTTTCGGGCTTTGTTAGCAGCCGGATCTCAGTGGTGGTGGTGGTGGTGCTCGAGTGCGGCCGCAAG
CTTCGTCATCACTTTTTCTTGGGTTCCTTACAAGCCACCACGTATCTCTGAGCCACATTGAGGGGAGGGG
AATAGCCATCTGCATAGGAGGTGTCTTCAAACAGGACCGAGTAGTCATCCTGGGGCCGCTGTGGGGGCGC
ATGGATCAGGGCGCGGTAGAAGCAGGTAGTCTGGGGATACAGGGCCAGCACGAGCTGCTCCTTCTGGAAC
AAGGCCTCAGGGTCCGTCTCCGGGTTGGCCTTCCACTGGGGCAGCGGGATGACACGGCGCCGGCTCAGGG
TGTGTCTCTCTTTGCCTTCTTCATCGATGTCATCTACCTCATACTTGTTGGTGGCATGGCTGTAACTGAC
CACCTCGGCCAGGATCCACTGCTCGTCCCCATCCACGGCCTTCACCCGGGCAGCCACCTTGTCTCCAGGT
CTGGCCACGTAGTCTCCTGAGGCAGGGATGGCCCCACAGAGGGGTGGGGGCTTGTCACCAGGCTTCCCGA
TCCACAGGGGCAGGGTCATGGCCGACTGCTGCAGCAGGGTCATCAGCACCCCTCTGCGGCCCTGGAAATA
CAAGTTTTCTCTGCCGCTGCTGTGATGATGATGATGATGCATGGTATATCTCCTTCTTAAAGTTAAACAA
AATTATTTCTAGAGGGGAATTGTTATCCGCTCACAATTCCCCTATAGTGAGTCGTATTAATTTCGCGGGA
TCGAGATCTCGATCCTCTACGCCGGACGCATCGTGGCCGGCATCACCGGCGCCACAGGTGCGGTTGCTGG
CGCCTATATCGCCGACATCACCGATGGGGAAGATCGGGCTCGCCACTTCGGGCTCATGAGCGCTTGTTTC
GGCGTGGGTATGGTGGCAGGCCCCGTGGCCGGGGGACTGTTGGGCGCCATCTCCTTGCATGCACCATTCC
TTGCGGCGGCGGTGCTCAACGGCCTCAACCTACTACTGGGCTGCTTCCTAATGCAGGAGTCGCATAAGGG
AGAGCGT
